Addgene plasmid #207500: pIG-837_NY-ESO-1_TCR_tFAS
Purpose: This plasmid can be used to generate HDR templates for non-viral knockin into the TRAC locus of human T cells.
Depositing lab: Alexander Marson. Depositing organization: J. David Gladstone Institutes. Publication: Modular pooled discovery of synthetic knockin sequences to program durable cell therapies. Blaeschke F, Chen YY, Apathy R, Daniel B, Chen AY, Chen PA, Sandor K, Zhang W, Li Z, Mowery CT, Yamamoto TN, Nyberg WA, To A, Yu R, Bueno R, Kim MC, Schmidt R, Goodman DB, Feuchtinger T, Eyquem J, Jimmie Ye C, Carnevale J, Satpathy AT, Shifrut E, Roth TL, Marson A. Cell. 2023 Sep 14;186(19):4216-4234.e33. doi: 10.1016/j.cell.2023.08.013. PubMed 37714135.
Backbone
  Vector backbone: PUC19
  Vector type: CRISPR
Growth in bacteria
  Bacterial resistance: Ampicillin, 100 μg/mL
  Growth temperature: 37°C
  Growth strain: NEB Stable
  Copy number: High Copy
Gene/Insert
  Gene/Insert name: tFAS, NY-ESO-1_TCR
  Species: H. sapiens (human)
  Entrez Gene: FAS (a.k.a. ALPS1A, APO-1, APT1, CD95, FAS1, FASTM, TNFRSF6)
  Cloning method: Gibson Cloning
Resource information
  A portion of this plasmid was derived from a plasmid made by: NY-ESO-1 TCR sequence was provided by Antoni Ribas.
Terms and licenses: Academic/Nonprofit Terms; Industry Terms: Not Available to Industry
Depositor comments: Please visit https://doi.org/10.1101/2022.07.27.501186 for bioRxiv preprint.
How to cite: pIG-837_NY-ESO-1_TCR_tFAS was a gift from Alexander Marson (Addgene plasmid # 207500 ; http://n2t.net/addgene:207500 ; RRID:Addgene_207500)
