[The description below was written by a language model from this plasmid's Addgene catalogue record and pLannotate feature annotations shown in this document.]
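Description:
pIG-837_NY-ESO-1_TCR_tFAS is a pUC19-based bacterial cloning plasmid of about 5.5 kb, catalogued as a CRISPR-type vector. It serves as the source of homology-directed repair (HDR) templates for non-viral knock-in at the TRAC locus of human T cells. It is propagated in E. coli from the high-copy ColE1/pUC origin and selected with ampicillin through the bla (AmpR) gene and its own promoter. Residual pUC elements flank the insert: the lac promoter and operator, the CAP binding site, fragments of lacZα and the multiple cloning site, and short lacI, bom and rop remnants. These play no evident role in the payload.

The insert was assembled by Gibson cloning and lies on the reverse strand between the two MCS remnants. It begins with a fragment of human FAS, consistent with the truncated receptor (tFAS) named in the record. FAS normally triggers caspase-8-dependent apoptosis, but the record does not state what the truncation removes. Next come the NY-ESO-1-specific TCR beta chain (TRBV6-5, TRBJ2-2, TRBC2) and the alpha variable region (TRAV21), followed by a fragment of TRAC. No mammalian promoter or polyadenylation signal is annotated. This fits a design in which the integrated cassette is expressed from the endogenous TRAC locus and the alpha variable segment joins the genomic constant region, although the record does not say so. The annotation also leaves gaps between the coding segments and beside the insert, so any linker or self-cleaving peptides and the exact extent of the homology arms are not identified. The plasmid comes from work on pooled discovery of synthetic knock-in sequences for programming durable T cell therapies.
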