Features (pLannotate 1.2.2; 18 found; start..end, strand, type, name):
      1..589     +  rep_origin     ori: high-copy-number ColE1/pMB1/pBR322/pUC origin of replication
    772..864     +  CDS            lacI (fragment): lac repressor; lacI; The lac repressor binds to the lac operator to inhibit transcription in E. coli. This inhibition can be relieved by adding lactose or isopropyl-β-D-thiogalactopyranoside (IPTG).
    877..898     +  protein_bind   CAP binding site: CAP binding activates transcription in the presence of cAMP. E. coli catabolite activator protein
    913..943     +  promoter       lac promoter: promoter for the E. coli lac operon
    951..967     +  protein_bind   lac operator: The lac repressor binds to the lac operator to inhibit transcription in E. coli. This inhibition can be relieved by adding lactose or isopropyl-β-D-thiogalactopyranoside (IPTG). lac repressor encoded by lacI
   1004..1037    -  misc_feature   MCS (fragment): pUC18/19 multiple cloning site
   1092..1361    -  CDS            TRAC (fragment): TRAC_HUMAN - Also known as TCRA. Experimental evidence at protein level: Swiss-Prot protein existence level 1. Constant region of T cell receptor (TR) alpha chain (PubMed:24600447). Alpha-beta T cell receptors are antigen specific receptors which are essential to the immune response and are present on the cell surface of T lymphocytes. Recognize peptide-major histocompatibility (MH) (pMH) complexes that are displayed by antigen presenting cells (APC), a prerequisite for efficient T cell adaptive immunity against pathogens (PubMed:25493333). Binding of alpha-beta TR to pMH complex initiates TR-
   1428..1763    -  CDS            TRAV21: TVA21_HUMAN - Experimental evidence at protein level: Swiss-Prot protein existence level 1. V region of the variable domain of T cell receptor (TR) alpha chain that participates in the antigen recognition (PubMed:24600447). Alpha-beta T cell receptors are antigen specific receptors which are essential to the immune response and are present on the cell surface of T lymphocytes. Recognize peptide-major histocompatibility (MH) (pMH) complexes that are displayed by antigen presenting cells (APC), a prerequisite for efficient T cell adaptive immunity against pathogens (PubMed:25493333). Binding of
   1845..2378    -  CDS            TRBC2: TRBC2_HUMAN - Also known as TCRBC2 From Homo sapiens (Human).
   2382..2429    -  CDS            TRBJ2-2: TJB22_HUMAN - Protein predicted: Swiss-Prot protein existence level 4. J region of the variable domain of T cell receptor (TR) beta chain that participates in the antigen recognition (PubMed:24600447). Alpha-beta T cell receptors are antigen specific receptors which are essential to the immune response and are present on the cell surface of T lymphocytes. Recognize peptide-major histocompatibility (MH) (pMH) complexes that are displayed by antigen presenting cells (APC), a prerequisite for efficient T cell adaptive immunity against pathogens (PubMed:25493333). Binding of alpha-beta TR to pMH c
   2436..2777    -  CDS            TRBV6-5: TVB65_HUMAN - Experimental evidence at protein level: Swiss-Prot protein existence level 1. V region of the variable domain of T cell receptor (TR) beta chain that participates in the antigen recognition (PubMed:24600447). Alpha-beta T cell receptors are antigen specific receptors which are essential to the immune response and are present on the cell surface of T lymphocytes. Recognize peptide-major histocompatibility (MH) (pMH) complexes that are displayed by antigen presenting cells (APC), a prerequisite for efficient T cell adaptive immunity against pathogens (PubMed:25493333). Binding of a
   2883..3485    -  CDS            FAS (fragment): TNR6_HUMAN - Also known as APT1, FAS1, TNFRSF6. Experimental evidence at protein level: Swiss-Prot protein existence level 1. Receptor for TNFSF6/FASLG. The adapter molecule FADD recruits caspase-8 to the activated receptor. The resulting death-inducing signaling complex (DISC) performs caspase-8 proteolytic activation which initiates the subsequent cascade of caspases (aspartate-specific cysteine proteases) mediating apoptosis. FAS-mediated apoptosis may have a role in the induction of peripheral tolerance, in the antigen- stimulated suicide of mature T-cells, or both. The secreted isoforms 2
   3886..3910    -  misc_feature   MCS (fragment): pUC18/19 multiple cloning site
   3907..4060    +  CDS            lacZα (fragment): LacZα fragment of β-galactosidase; lacZ fragment
   4070..4169    -  misc_feature   bom (fragment): basis of mobility region from pBR322
   4271..4306    -  CDS            rop (fragment): Rop protein, which maintains plasmids at low copy number; rop
   4401..4505    +  promoter       AmpR promoter: bla
   4506..5366    +  CDS            AmpR: β-lactamase; bla; confers resistance to ampicillin, carbenicillin, and related antibiotics
>Addgene plasmid #207500 | pIG-837_NY-ESO-1_TCR_tFAS | addgene full sequence | sequence record 412326 | Addgene NGS Result
TTGAGATCCTTTTTTTCTGCGCGTAATCTGCTGCTTGCAAACAAAAAAACCACCGCTACCAGCGGTGGTT
TGTTTGCCGGATCAAGAGCTACCAACTCTTTTTCCGAAGGTAACTGGCTTCAGCAGAGCGCAGATACCAA
ATACTGTTCTTCTAGTGTAGCCGTAGTTAGGCCACCACTTCAAGAACTCTGTAGCACCGCCTACATACCT
CGCTCTGCTAATCCTGTTACCAGTGGCTGCTGCCAGTGGCGATAAGTCGTGTCTTACCGGGTTGGACTCA
AGACGATAGTTACCGGATAAGGCGCAGCGGTCGGGCTGAACGGGGGGTTCGTGCACACAGCCCAGCTTGG
AGCGAACGACCTACACCGAACTGAGATACCTACAGCGTGAGCTATGAGAAAGCGCCACGCTTCCCGAAGG
GAGAAAGGCGGACAGGTATCCGGTAAGCGGCAGGGTCGGAACAGGAGAGCGCACGAGGGAGCTTCCAGGG
GGAAACGCCTGGTATCTTTATAGTCCTGTCGGGTTTCGCCACCTCTGACTTGAGCGTCGATTTTTGTGAT
GCTCGTCAGGGGGGCGGAGCCTATGGAAAAACGCCAGCAACGCGGCCTTTTTACGGTTCCTGGCCTTTTG
CTGGCCTTTTGCTCACATGTTCTTTCCTGCGTTATCCCCTGATTCTGTGGATAACCGTATTACCGCCTTT
GAGTGAGCTGATACCGCTCGCCGCAGCCGAACGACCGAGCGCAGCGAGTCAGTGAGCGAGGAAGCGGAAG
AGCGCCCAATACGCAAACCGCCTCTCCCCGCGCGTTGGCCGATTCATTAATGCAGCTGGCACGACAGGTT
TCCCGACTGGAAAGCGGGCAGTGAGCGCAACGCAATTAATGTGAGTTAGCTCACTCATTAGGCACCCCAG
GCTTTACACTTTATGCTTCCGGCTCGTATGTTGTGTGGAATTGTGAGCGGATAACAATTTCACACAGGAA
ACAGCTATGACCATGATTACGCCAAGCTTGCATGCCTGCAGGTCGACTCTAGAGGATGGCCATTCCTGAA
GCAAGGAAACAGCCTGCGAAGGCACCAAAGCTGCCCTTACCTGGGCTGGGGAAGAAGGTGTCTTCTGGAA
TAATGCTGTTGTTGAAGGCGTTTGCACATGCAAAGTCAGATTTGTTGCTCCAGGCCACAGCACTGTTGCT
CTTGAAGTCCATAGACCTCATGTCTAGCACAGTTTTGTCTGTGATATACACATCAGAATCCTTACTTTGT
GACACATTTGTTTGAGAATCAAAATCGGTGAATAGGCAGACAGACTTGTCACTGGATTTAGAGTCTCTCA
GCTGGTACACCGCAGGGTCAGGGTTCTGGATATACGGATGAACAATAAGGCTGGTTCCTCTTCCAAATGT
AGGTATGTAGCTTCCTCCGTACAGGGGCCTCACAGCACAGAGGTAGGTGGCTGAGTCACCAGGCTGAGAA
GCTGCAATGTATAAAGTACTACGTCCTGATGATTTATCCAGCGAGGCATTAAGTCTTCCACTTGTTTGCT
CTCTCTGACTTGACTGAATAAGCAACAGAGATGTGAGACCTTTCCCAGGGTCCTGCCTAAACCACTGGAG
GTTGTAAATAGCGCTATCAGTGAAACTGCAGTTGAGAACCAAGTTTTCTCCTTCTGGGACACTCAGAGCT
GCAGGAATCTGCGTCACCTCCTGTTTGCTGCTCACCCATTGCAGCTGCAGCCAAAGGATAAGCAGGCCCA
AGAGGGTCTCCATGGGGCCGGGGTTCTCCTCCACGTCGCCGGCCTGCTTCAGCAGGCTGAAGTTGGTGGC
TCCGGATCCGGACCGCTTGGCCCGGCCTCTGGAATCCTTTCTCTTGACCATAGCCATCAGCACGAGGGCA
CTGACCAGCACGGCATACAAGGTGGCCTTCCCTAGCAAGATCTCATAGAGGATGGTGGCAGACAGGACCC
CTTGCTGGTAAGACTCGGAGGTGAAGCCACAGTCTGCTCTACCCCAGGCCTCGGCGCTGACGATCTGGGT
GACGGGTTTGGCCCTATCCTGGGTCCACTCGTCATTCTCCGAGAGCCCGTAGAACTGGACTTGACAGCGG
AAGTGGTTGCGGGGGTTCTGCCAGAAGGTGGCCGAGACCCTCAGGCGGCTGCTCAGGCAGTATCTGGAGT
CATTGAGGGCGGGCTGCTCCTTGAGGGGCTGCGGGTCTGTGCTGACCCCACTGTGCACCTCCTTCCCATT
CACCCACCAGCTCAGCTCCACGTGGTCGGGGTAGAAGCCTGTGGCCAGGCATACCAGTGTGGCCTTTTGG
GTGTGGGAGATCTCTGCTTCTGATGGCTCAAACACAGCGACCTCGGGTGGGAACACGTTTTTCAGGTCCT
CCAGTACGGTCAGCCTAGAGCCTTCTCCAAAAAACAGCTCCCCGGTGTTCCCGACGTAACTGCTGGCACA
GAAGTACACAGATGTCTGGGAGGGAGCAGCCGACAGCAGCCTGAGCGGGAAATCCTCTGTGGTTGATCTG
GAGACATTGTAGCCATTGGGGACTTCTCCTTGGTCAGTGATACCAGCACCAACTGAGTAATGAATCAGCC
TCAGCCCCATGCCTGGGTCTTGTCGATACCAGGACATGTATTCATGGTTCATATCCTGGGCACACTGCAG
TGTCATGCTCTGTCCTGTCTTCAGGACCTGGAATTTTGGGGTCTGAGTGACACCAGCATTCACTGGACCT
GCCCACAGGAGAGACAAGGCTGCACAGCACAGGAGGCCGATGCTCATGGGGCCGGGGTTCTCCTCCACGT
CGCCACAAGTAAGGAGAGATCCCCTGCCCTCACCACTTCCAGCACCGGTTCCTCCGCCAGATCCGCCACC
AGATCCTGAACCTCTCTTAGCCCTTTTCTGTACTTCCTTTCTCTTCACCCAAACAATTAGTGGAATTGGC
AAAAGAAGAAGACAAAGCCACCCCAAGTTAGATCTGGATCCTTCCTCTTTGCACTTGGTGTTGCTGGTGA
GTGTGCATTCCTTGATGATTCCATGTTCACATTTGGTGCAAGGGTCACAGTGTTCACATACAGTAGAGTT
ACAAAAAAAGTTTGGTTTACATCTGCACTTGGTATTCTGGGTCCGGGTGCAGTTTATTTCCACTTCTAAG
CCATGTCCTTCATCACACAATCTACATCTTCTGCATTTGGAAGAAAAATGGGCTTTGTCTGTGTACTCCT
TCCCTTCTTGGCAGGGCACGCAGTCTGGTTCATCCCCATTGACTGTGCAGTCCCTAGCTTTCCTTTCACC
TGGAGGACAGGGCTTATGGCAGAATTGGCCATCATGATGCAGGCCTTCCAAGTTCTGAGTCTCAACTGTA
GTAACAGTCTTCCTCAATTCCAATCCCTTGGAGTTGATGTCAGTCACTTGGGCATTAACACTTTTGGACG
ATAATCTAGCAACAGACGTAAGAACCAGAGGTAGGAGGGTCCAGATGCCCAGCATCGGGCCCGGGTTGCT
TTCCACATCGCCCGCCAGTTTCAGCAGCGCATAGTTGGTGCACTGTCCCCCACTTCCACCACCGCCACTA
GTCCCACCCGATCCGGCAGGGTCAGGGTTCTGGATATCTGTGGGACAAGAGGATCAGGGTTAGGACATGA
TCTCATTTCCCTCTTTGCCCCAACCCAGGCTGGAGTCCAGATGCCAGTGATGGACAAGGGCGGGGCTCTG
TGGGCGTGCGAATGCACGTGCTCATGCTTTATACGGGAAATAGCATCTTAGAAACCAGCTGCTCGTGATG
GACTGGGACTCAGGGACAGGCACAAGCTATCAATCTTGGCCAAGAGGCCATGATTTCAGTGAACGTTCAC
GGCCAGGCCTGGCCTGCCACTCAAGGAAACCTGAAATCCCCGGGTACCGAGCTCGAATTCACTGGCCGTC
GTTTTACAACGTCGTGACTGGGAAAACCCTGGCGTTACCCAACTTAATCGCCTTGCAGCACATCCCCCTT
TCGCCAGCTGGCGTAATAGCGAAGAGGCCCGCACCGATCGCCCTTCCCAACAGTTGCGCAGCCTGAATGG
TGAATGGCGCCTGATGCGGTATTTTCTCCTTACGCATCTGTGCGGTATTTCACACCGCATATGGTGCACT
CTCAGTACAATCTGCTCTGATGCCGCATAGTTAAGCCAGCCCCGACACCCGCCAACACCCGCTGACGCGC
CCTGACGGGCTTGTCTGCTCCCGGCATCCGCTTACAGACAAGCTGTGACCGTCTCCGGGAGCTGCATGTG
TCAGAGGTTTTCACCGTCATCACCGAAACGCGCGAGACGAAAGGGCCTCGTGATACGCCTATTTTTATAG
GTTAATGTCATGATAATAATGGTTTCTTAGACGTCAGGTGGCACTTTTCGGGGAAATGTGCGCGGAACCC
CTATTTGTTTATTTTTCTAAATACATTCAAATATGTATCCGCTCATGAGACAATAACCCTGATAAATGCT
TCAATAATATTGAAAAAGGAAGAGTATGAGTATTCAACATTTCCGTGTCGCCCTTATTCCCTTTTTTGCG
GCATTTTGCCTTCCTGTTTTTGCTCACCCAGAAACGCTGGTGAAAGTAAAAGATGCTGAAGATCAGTTGG
GTGCACGAGTGGGTTACATCGAACTGGATCTCAACAGCGGTAAGATCCTTGAGAGTTTTCGCCCCGAAGA
ACGTTTTCCAATGATGAGCACTTTTAAAGTTCTGCTATGTGGCGCGGTATTATCCCGTATTGACGCCGGG
CAAGAGCAACTCGGTCGCCGCATACACTATTCTCAGAATGACTTGGTTGAGTACTCACCAGTCACAGAAA
AGCATCTTACGGATGGCATGACAGTAAGAGAATTATGCAGTGCTGCCATAACCATGAGTGATAACACTGC
GGCCAACTTACTTCTGACAACGATCGGAGGACCGAAGGAGCTAACCGCTTTTTTGCACAACATGGGGGAT
CATGTAACTCGCCTTGATCGTTGGGAACCGGAGCTGAATGAAGCCATACCAAACGACGAGCGTGACACCA
CGATGCCTGTAGCAATGGCAACAACGTTGCGCAAACTATTAACTGGCGAACTACTTACTCTAGCTTCCCG
GCAACAATTAATAGACTGGATGGAGGCGGATAAAGTTGCAGGACCACTTCTGCGCTCGGCCCTTCCGGCT
GGCTGGTTTATTGCTGATAAATCTGGAGCCGGTGAGCGTGGGTCTCGCGGTATCATTGCAGCACTGGGGC
CAGATGGTAAGCCCTCCCGTATCGTAGTTATCTACACGACGGGGAGTCAGGCAACTATGGATGAACGAAA
TAGACAGATCGCTGAGATAGGTGCCTCACTGATTAAGCATTGGTAACTGTCAGACCAAGTTTACTCATAT
ATACTTTAGATTGATTTAAAACTTCATTTTTAATTTAAAAGGATCTAGGTGAAGATCCTTTTTGATAATC
TCATGACCAAAATCCCTTAACGTGAGTTTTCGTTCCACTGAGCGTCAGACCCCGTAGAAAAGATCAAAGG
ATCTTC
